>Addgene plasmid #143416 | TFORF0563 | addgene full sequence | sequence record 397897 | Addgene NGS Result
TTAATGTAGTCTTATGCAATACTCTTGTAGTCTTGCAACATGGTAACGATGAGTTAGCAACATGCCTTAC
AAGGAGAGAAAAAGCACCGTGCATGCCGATTGGTGGAAGTAAGGTGGTACGATCGTGCCTTATTAGGAAG
GCAACAGACGGGTCTGACATGGATTGGACGAACCACTGAATTGCCGCATTGCAGAGATATTGTATTTAAG
TGCCTAGCTCGATACATAAACGGGTCTCTCTGGTTAGACCAGATCTGAGCCTGGGAGCTCTCTGGCTAAC
TAGGGAACCCACTGCTTAAGCCTCAATAAAGCTTGCCTTGAGTGCTTCAAGTAGTGTGTGCCCGTCTGTT
GTGTGACTCTGGTAACTAGAGATCCCTCAGACCCTTTTAGTCAGTGTGGAAAATCTCTAGCAGTGGCGCC
CGAACAGGGACTTGAAAGCGAAAGGGAAACCAGAGGAGCTCTCTCGACGCAGGACTCGGCTTGCTGAAGC
GCGCACGGCAAGAGGCGAGGGGCGGCGACTGGTGAGTACGCCAAAAATTTTGACTAGCGGAGGCTAGAAG
GAGAGAGATGGGTGCGAGAGCGTCAGTATTAAGCGGGGGAGAATTAGATCGCGATGGGAAAAAATTCGGT
TAAGGCCAGGGGGAAAGAAAAAATATAAATTAAAACATATAGTATGGGCAAGCAGGGAGCTAGAACGATT
CGCAGTTAATCCTGGCCTGTTAGAAACATCAGAAGGCTGTAGACAAATACTGGGACAGCTACAACCATCC
CTTCAGACAGGATCAGAAGAACTTAGATCATTATATAATACAGTAGCAACCCTCTATTGTGTGCATCAAA
GGATAGAGATAAAAGACACCAAGGAAGCTTTAGACAAGATAGAGGAAGAGCAAAACAAAAGTAAGACCAC
CGCACAGCAAGCGGCCGCTGATCTTCAGACCTGGAGGAGGAGATATGAGGGACAATTGGAGAAGTGAATT
ATATAAATATAAAGTAGTAAAAATTGAACCATTAGGAGTAGCACCCACCAAGGCAAAGAGAAGAGTGGTG
CAGAGAGAAAAAAGAGCAGTGGGAATAGGAGCTTTGTTCCTTGGGTTCTTGGGAGCAGCAGGAAGCACTA
TGGGCGCAGCGTCAATGACGCTGACGGTACAGGCCAGACAATTATTGTCTGGTATAGTGCAGCAGCAGAA
CAATTTGCTGAGGGCTATTGAGGCGCAACAGCATCTGTTGCAACTCACAGTCTGGGGCATCAAGCAGCTC
CAGGCAAGAATCCTGGCTGTGGAAAGATACCTAAAGGATCAACAGCTCCTGGGGATTTGGGGTTGCTCTG
GAAAACTCATTTGCACCACTGCTGTGCCTTGGAATGCTAGTTGGAGTAATAAATCTCTGGAACAGATTTG
GAATCACACGACCTGGATGGAGTGGGACAGAGAAATTAACAATTACACAAGCTTAATACACTCCTTAATT
GAAGAATCGCAAAACCAGCAAGAAAAGAATGAACAAGAATTATTGGAATTAGATAAATGGGCAAGTTTGT
GGAATTGGTTTAACATAACAAATTGGCTGTGGTATATAAAATTATTCATAATGATAGTAGGAGGCTTGGT
AGGTTTAAGAATAGTTTTTGCTGTACTTTCTATAGTGAATAGAGTTAGGCAGGGATATTCACCATTATCG
TTTCAGACCCACCTCCCAACCCCGAGGGGACCCATGCATTGCATCTCAATTAGTCAGCAACCAGGTGTGG
AAAGTCCCCAGGCTCCCCAGCAGGCAGAAGTATGCAAAGCATGCGTCTCAATTAGTCAGCAACCATAGTC
CCGCCCCTAACTCCGCCCATCCCGCCCCTAACTCCGCCCAGTTCCGCCCATTCTCCGCCCCATGGCTGAC
TAATTTTTTTTATTTATGCAGAGGCCGAGGCCGCCTCGGCCTCTGAGCTATTCCAGAAGTAGTGAGGAGG
CTTTTTTGGAGGCCTAGGCTTTTGCAAAAAGCTTTCTAGAGGTACCACCGGAGCTTACCATGACCGAGTA
CAAGCCCACGGTGCGCCTCGCCACCCGCGACGACGTCCCCAGGGCCGTACGCACCCTCGCCGCCGCGTTC
GCCGACTACCCCGCCACGCGCCACACCGTCGATCCGGACCGCCACATCGAGCGGGTCACCGAGCTGCAAG
AACTCTTCCTCACGCGCGTCGGGCTCGACATCGGCAAGGTGTGGGTCGCGGACGACGGCGCCGCCGTGGC
GGTCTGGACCACGCCGGAGAGCGTCGAAGCGGGGGCGGTGTTCGCCGAGATCGGCCCGCGCATGGCCGAG
TTGAGCGGTTCCCGGCTGGCCGCGCAGCAACAGATGGAAGGCCTCCTGGCGCCGCACCGGCCCAAGGAGC
CCGCGTGGTTCCTGGCCACCGTCGGCGTCTCGCCCGACCACCAGGGCAAGGGTCTGGGCAGCGCCGTCGT
GCTCCCCGGAGTGGAGGCGGCCGAGCGCGCCGGGGTGCCCGCCTTCCTGGAGACCTCCGCGCCCCGCAAC
CTCCCCTTCTACGAGCGGCTCGGCTTCACCGTCACCGCCGACGTCGAGGTGCCCGAAGGACCGCGCACCT
GGTGCATGACCCGCAAGCCCGGTGCCAGTTAACGAATTCTAGATCTTGAGACAAATGGCAGTATTCATCC
ACAATTTTAAAAGAAAAGGGGGGATTGGGGGGTACAGTGCAGGGGAAAGAATAGTAGACATAATAGCAAC
AGACATACAAACTAAAGAATTACAAAAACAAATTACAAAAATTCAAAATTTTCGGGTTTATTACAGGGAC
AGCAGAGATCCACTTTGGCGCCGGCTCGAGGCCTGCAGGTGCAAAGATGGATAAAGTTTTAAACAGAGAG
GAATCTTTGCAGCTAATGGACCTTCTAGGTCTTGAAAGGAGTGGGAATTGGCTCCGGTGCCCGTCAGTGG
GCAGAGCGCACATCGCCCACAGTCCCCGAGAAGTTGGGGGGAGGGGTCGGCAATTGAACCGGTGCCTAGA
GAAGGTGGCGCGGGGTAAACTGGGAAAGTGATGTCGTGTACTGGCTCCGCCTTTTTCCCGAGGGTGGGGG
AGAACCGTATATAAGTGCAGTAGTCGCCGTGAACGTTCTTTTTCGCAACGGGTTTGCCGCCAGAACACAG
GTAAGTGCCGTGTGTGGTTCCCGCGGGCCTGGCCTCTTTACGGGTTATGGCCCTTGCGTGCCTTGAATTA
CTTCCACCTGGCTGCAGTACGTGATTCTTGATCCCGAGCTTCGGGTTGGAAGTGGGTGGGAGAGTTCGAG
GCCTTGCGCTTAAGGAGCCCCTTCGCCTCGTGCTTGAGTTGAGGCCTGGCCTGGGCGCTGGGGCCGCCGC
GTGCGAATCTGGTGGCACCTTCGCGCCTGTCTCGCTGCTTTCGATAAGTCTCTAGCCATTTAAAATTTTT
GATGACCTGCTGCGACGCTTTTTTTCTGGCAAGATAGTCTTGTAAATGCGGGCCAAGATCTGCACACTGG
TATTTCGGTTTTTGGGGCCGCGGGCGGCGACGGGGCCCGTGCGTCCCAGCGCACATGTTCGGCGAGGCGG
GGCCTGCGAGCGCGGCCACCGAGAATCGGACGGGGGTAGTCTCAAGCTGGCCGGCCTGCTCTGGTGCCTG
GCCTCGCGCCGCCGTGTATCGCCCCGCCCTGGGCGGCAAGGCTGGCCCGGTCGGCACCAGTTGCGTGAGC
GGAAAGATGGCCGCTTCCCGGCCCTGCTGCAGGGAGCTCAAAATGGAGGACGCGGCGCTCGGGAGAGCGG
GCGGGTGAGTCACCCACACAAAGGAAAAGGGCCTTTCCGTCCTCAGCCGTCGCTTCATGTGACTCCACGG
AGTACCGGGCGCCGTCCAGGCACCTCGATTAGTTCTCGAGCTTTTGGAGTACGTCGTCTTTAGGTTGGGG
GGAGGGGTTTTATGCGATGGAGTTTCCCCACACTGAGTGGGTGGAGACTGAAGTTAGGCCAGCTTGGCAC
TTGATGTAATTCTCCTTGGAATTTGCCCTTTTTGAGTTTGGATCTTGGTTCATTCTCAAGCCTCAGACAG
TGGTTCAAAGTTTTTTTCTTCCATTTCAGGTGTCGTGAGGCTAGCACCGCCACCATGCTCCAGACAGTGT
GGTTCCAGGGCTTGGGCAGGAACCTGTTGTTTCAGGAGCCAGTAACCTTTGAGGATGTGGCTGTGTACTT
CACCCAGAATGAATGGGCCAGCCTGCACCCTACGCAGAGGGCCCTATACAGGGAGGTGATGCTGGAGAAT
TATGCAAATGTGACTTCCTTGTCAGCATTTCCATTCCCCAAACCAGATCTGATATTCCAGCTGGAGCAAG
GAGAAGCAGCATGGGGCCCAGATCCCTGGACACTTGCTGGGGGAGAGGCCCTGAGAGGCATGTGCACAGG
TGGTAAAACCAAGACTGAGAATGAGGAAAAAACTGCACAGCTAAACATTTCTAAAGAATCAGAGTCCCAC
AGACTGATAGTGGAGGGACTGCTGATGGACGTTCCCCAGCACCCTGACTTCAAGGACAGGTTAGAGAAGT
CACAGCTACATGATACAGGGAATAAAACAAAGATAGGGGATTGCACAGATTTGACAGTCCAGGATCATGA
ATCTTCCACCACTGAAAGGGAGGAGATAGCCAGGAAATTGGAAGAAAGTAGTGTCAGCACACATCTCATT
ACAAAGCAGGGTTTTGCCAAAGAACAGGTGTTTTATAAATGTGGTGAGTGTGGCAGTTACTACAACCCAC
ATTCAGACTTTCACCTGCATCAGAGAGTTCACACTAATGAGAAGCCCTACACATGCAAAGAATGTGGGAA
AACCTTCAGATATAACTCAAAACTGTCACGGCATCAGAAAATCCACACTGGAGAGAAACCATACTCATGT
GAGGAATGTGGACAAGCCTTCAGTCAAAATTCCCACCTTCTTCAGCATCAGAAGCTCCATGGTGGACAGA
GGCCCTATGAATGTACTGACTGTGGTAAAACCTTCAGTTATAATTCAAAACTGATTCGGCATCAGAGAAT
CCATACTGGGGAGAAGCCCTTTAAATGTAAGGAATGTGGGAAAGCCTTCAGTTGTAGCTATGACTGCATC
ATCCATGAACGAATTCACAATGGGGAGAAGCCCTATGAATGTAAGGAGTGTGGGAAGAGTTTGAGTTCTA
ATTCAGTTCTGATTCAGCATCAGAGAATCCACACTGGGGAGAAACCTTATGAATGTAAAGAGTGTGGCAA
GGCCTTCCACCGCAGTTCGGTATTTCTTCAGCACCAGAGGTTCCACACTGGGGAACAACTCTACAAATGT
AATGAATGTTGGAAAACTTTCAGCTGTAGCTCCCGCTTCATAGTGCATCAGAGAATCCACAATGGGGAGA
AACCCTATGAATGCCAGGAATGTGGGAAGACATTCAGTCAAAAGATCACTCTGGTTCAGCATCAGCGAGT
TCACACTGGGGAGAAACCTTATGAGTGTAAGGAGTGCGGGAAAGCCTTCAGATGGAATGCAAGTTTCATC
CAGCATCAGAAGTGGCATACTAGGAAGAAACTCATCAATGGAACAGGGCTATCCGCAGTTAAGCCCTACT
GTCCCTGCGCCATCCTCTCTCCTCTGCCTCCCCAACATACCTGCTCTGCCCTAGCCCCACCAGGGCCTCC
CTTATCTTCTTCACATGCAGTGGTACTTCCTCCCTCTGTGCCTTTCTTCCTGCTGCTTCCCTCATCTGAA
AAGGCCAACCCTTCACCTGTCCAAATAGCACATTTTTTTCAGGATCTCGCTTTTCCTGGGAAGTCATCCC
TTCAGAGCCCGAATCCTTTGTCTCACTCCCTGTAGTAATGAACTAGTCCGTAACTTGAAAGTATTTCGAT
TTCTTGGCTTTATATATCTTGTGGAAAGGACGAGTCCGGGACTACACGCGGACTGTGACGCGTTAAGTCG
ACAATCAACCTCTGGATTACAAAATTTGTGAAAGATTGACTGGTATTCTTAACTATGTTGCTCCTTTTAC
GCTATGTGGATACGCTGCTTTAATGCCTTTGTATCATGCTATTGCTTCCCGTATGGCTTTCATTTTCTCC
TCCTTGTATAAATCCTGGTTGCTGTCTCTTTATGAGGAGTTGTGGCCCGTTGTCAGGCAACGTGGCGTGG
TGTGCACTGTGTTTGCTGACGCAACCCCCACTGGTTGGGGCATTGCCACCACCTGTCAGCTCCTTTCCGG
GACTTTCGCTTTCCCCCTCCCTATTGCCACGGCGGAACTCATCGCCGCCTGCCTTGCCCGCTGCTGGACA
GGGGCTCGGCTGTTGGGCACTGACAATTCCGTGGTGTTGTCGGGGAAATCATCGTCCTTTCCTTGGCTGC
TCGCCTGTGTTGCCACCTGGATTCTGCGCGGGACGTCCTTCTGCTACGTCCCTTCGGCCCTCAATCCAGC
GGACCTTCCTTCCCGCGGCCTGCTGCCGGCTCTGCGGCCTCTTCCGCGTCTTCGCCTTCGCCCTCAGACG
AGTCGGATCTCCCTTTGGGCCGCCTCCCCGCGTCGACTTTAAGACCAATGACTTACAAGGCAGCTGTAGA
TCTTAGCCACTTTTTAAAAGAAAAGGGGGGACTGGAAGGGCTAATTCACTCCCAACGAAGACAAGATCTG
CTTTTTGCTTGTACTGGGTCTCTCTGGTTAGACCAGATCTGAGCCTGGGAGCTCTCTGGCTAACTAGGGA
ACCCACTGCTTAAGCCTCAATAAAGCTTGCCTTGAGTGCTTCAAGTAGTGTGTGCCCGTCTGTTGTGTGA
CTCTGGTAACTAGAGATCCCTCAGACCCTTTTAGTCAGTGTGGAAAATCTCTAGCAGTACGTATAGTAGT
TCATGTCATCTTATTATTCAGTATTTATAACTTGCAAAGAAATGAATATCAGAGAGTGAGAGGAACTTGT
TTATTGCAGCTTATAATGGTTACAAATAAAGCAATAGCATCACAAATTTCACAAATAAAGCATTTTTTTC
ACTGCATTCTAGTTGTGGTTTGTCCAAACTCATCAATGTATCTTATCATGTCTGGCTCTAGCTATCCCGC
CCCTAACTCCGCCCATCCCGCCCCTAACTCCGCCCAGTTCCGCCCATTCTCCGCCCCATGGCTGACTAAT
TTTTTTTATTTATGCAGAGGCCGAGGCCGCCTCGGCCTCTGAGCTATTCCAGAAGTAGTGAGGAGGCTTT
TTTGGAGGCCTAGGGACGTACCCAATTCGCCCTATAGTGAGTCGTATTACGCGCGCTCACTGGCCGTCGT
TTTACAACGTCGTGACTGGGAAAACCCTGGCGTTACCCAACTTAATCGCCTTGCAGCACATCCCCCTTTC
GCCAGCTGGCGTAATAGCGAAGAGGCCCGCACCGATCGCCCTTCCCAACAGTTGCGCAGCCTGAATGGCG
AATGGG
[124 nt withheld, positions 7427-7550]
C
[91 nt withheld, positions 7552-7642]
A
[49 nt withheld, positions 7644-7692]
CCTTTGACGTTGGAGTCCACGTTCTTT
[37 nt withheld, positions 7720-7756]
ACCCTATCTCGGTCTATTCTTTTGATTTATAAGGGATTTTGCCGATTTCGGCCTATTGGTTAAAAAATGA
GCTGATTTAACAAAAATTTAACGCGAATTTTAACAAAATATTAACGCTTACAATTTAGGTGGCACTTTTC
GGGGAAATGTGCGCGGAACCCCTATTTGTTTATTTTTCTAAATACATTCAAATATGTATCCGCTCATGAG
ACAATAACCCTGATAAATGCTTCAATAATATTGAAAAAGGAAGAGTATGAGTATTCAACATTTCCGTGTC
GCCCTTATTCCCTTTTTTGCGGCATTTTGCCTTCCTGTTTTTGCTCACCCAGAAACGCTGGTGAAAGTAA
AAGATGCTGAAGATCAGTTGGGTGCACGAGTGGGTTACATCGAACTGGATCTCAACAGCGGTAAGATCCT
TGAGAGTTTTCGCCCCGAAGAACGTTTTCCAATGATGAGCACTTTTAAAGTTCTGCTATGTGGCGCGGTA
TTATCCCGTATTGACGCCGGGCAAGAGCAACTCGGTCGCCGCATACACTATTCTCAGAATGACTTGGTTG
AGTACTCACCAGTCACAGAAAAGCATCTTACGGATGGCATGACAGTAAGAGAATTATGCAGTGCTGCCAT
AACCATGAGTGATAACACTGCGGCCAACTTACTTCTGACAACGATCGGAGGACCGAAGGAGCTAACCGCT
TTTTTGCACAACATGGGGGATCATGTAACTCGCCTTGATCGTTGGGAACCGGAGCTGAATGAAGCCATAC
CAAACGACGAGCGTGACACCACGATGCCTGTAGCAATGGCAACAACGTTGCGCAAACTATTAACTGGCGA
ACTACTTACTCTAGCTTCCCGGCAACAATTAATAGACTGGATGGAGGCGGATAAAGTTGCAGGACCACTT
CTGCGCTCGGCCCTTCCGGCTGGCTGGTTTATTGCTGATAAATCTGGAGCCGGTGAGCGTGGGTCTCGCG
GTATCATTGCAGCACTGGGGCCAGATGGTAAGCCCTCCCGTATCGTAGTTATCTACACGACGGGGAGTCA
GGCAACTATGGATGAACGAAATAGACAGATCGCTGAGATAGGTGCCTCACTGATTAAGCATTGGTAACTG
TCAGACCAAGTTTACTCATATATACTTTAGATTGATTTAAAACTTCATTTTTAATTTAAAAGGATCTAGG
TGAAGATCCTTTTTGATAATCTCATGACCAAAATCCCTTAACGTGAGTTTTCGTTCCACTGAGCGTCAGA
CCCCGTAGAAAAGATCAAAGGATCTTCTTGAGATCCTTTTTTTCTGCGCGTAATCTGCTGCTTGCAAACA
AAAAAACCACCGCTACCAGCGGTGGTTTGTTTGCCGGATCAAGAGCTACCAACTCTTTTTCCGAAGGTAA
CTGGCTTCAGCAGAGCGCAGATACCAAATACTGTTCTTCTAGTGTAGCCGTAGTTAGGCCACCACTTCAA
GAACTCTGTAGCACCGCCTACATACCTCGCTCTGCTAATCCTGTTACCAGTGGCTGCTGCCAGTGGCGAT
AAGTCGTGTCTTACCGGGTTGGACTCAAGACGATAGTTACCGGATAAGGCGCAGCGGTCGGGCTGAACGG
GGGGTTCGTGCACACAGCCCAGCTTGGAGCGAACGACCTACACCGAACTGAGATACCTACAGCGTGAGCT
ATGAGAAAGCGCCACGCTTCCCGAAGGGAGAAAGGCGGACAGGTATCCGGTAAGCGGCAGGGTCGGAACA
GGAGAGCGCACGAGGGAGCTTCCAGGGGGAAACGCCTGGTATCTTTATAGTCCTGTCGGGTTTCGCCACC
TCTGACTTGAGCGTCGATTTTTGTGATGCTCGTCAGGGGGGCGGAGCCTATGGAAAAACGCCAGCAACGC
GGCCTTTTTACGGTTCCTGGCCTTTTGCTGGCCTTTTGCTCACATGTTCTTTCCTGCGTTATCCCCTGAT
TCTGTGGATAACCGTATTACCGCCTTTGAGTGAGCTGATACCGCTCGCCGCAGCCGAACGACCGAGCGCA
GCGAGTCAGTGAGCGAGGAAGCGGAAGAGCGCCCAATACGCAAACCGCCTCTCCCCGCGCGTTGGCCGAT
TCATTAATGCAGCTGGCACGACAGGTTTCCCGACTGGAAAGCGGGCAGTGAGCGCAACGCAATTAATGTG
AGTTAGCTCACTCATTAGGCACCCCAGGCTTTACACTTTATGCTTCCGGCTCGTATGTTGTGTGGAATTG
TGAGCGGATAACAATTTCACACAGGAAACAGCTATGACCATGATTACGCCAAGCGCGCAATTAACCCTCA
CTAAAGGGAACAAAAGCTGGAGCTGCAAGC
Features (pLannotate 1.2.2; 32 found; start..end, strand, type, name):
      5..231     +  promoter       RSV promoter: Rous sarcoma virus enhancer/promoter
    232..412     +  LTR            5' LTR (truncated): truncated 5' long terminal repeat (LTR) from HIV-1
    459..584     +  misc_feature   HIV-1 Ψ: packaging signal of human immunodeficiency virus type 1
    568..931     +  CDS            HIV-1 gag (fragment): gag protein from human immunodeficiency virus 1; gag
   1077..1310    +  misc_feature   RRE: The Rev response element (RRE) of HIV-1 allows for Rev-dependent mRNA export from the nucleus to the cytoplasm.
   1687..1713    +  CDS            Rev (fragment): human immunodeficiency virus 1 (HIV-1) Rev protein; rev; enhances nuclear export of unspliced and incompletely spliced viral mRNAs
   1720..1743    +  promoter       SV40 promoter (fragment): SV40 early promoter
   1744..1815    +  promoter       SV40 promoter (fragment): SV40 enhancer and early promoter
   1839..1974    +  rep_origin     SV40 ori: SV40 origin of replication
   2020..2616    +  CDS            PuroR (fragment): puromycin N-acetyltransferase; pac from Streptomyces; confers resistance to puromycin
   2665..2782    +  misc_feature   cPPT/CTS: central polypurine tract and central termination sequence of HIV-1
   2847..2913    +  CDS            small t antigen (fragment): SV40 (simian virus 40) small t antigen
   2920..4098    +  promoter       EF-1α promoter: strong constitutive promoter for human elongation factor EF-1α
   4175..4354    +  CDS            ZNF720 (fragment): ZN720_HUMAN - Experimental evidence at protein level: Swiss-Prot protein existence level 1. From Homo sapiens (Human).
   4394..5842    +  CDS            ZNF619 (fragment): ZN619_HUMAN - Experimental evidence at transcript level: Swiss-Prot protein existence level 2. May be involved in transcriptional regulation. From Homo sapiens (Human).
   5858..5911    +  promoter       U6 promoter (fragment): RNA polymerase III promoter for human U6 snRNA
   5953..6541    +  misc_feature   WPRE: woodchuck hepatitis virus posttranscriptional regulatory element
   6592..6611    +  misc_feature   cPPT/CTS (fragment): central polypurine tract and central termination sequence of HIV-1
   6613..6846    +  LTR            3' LTR (ΔU3): self-inactivating 3' long terminal repeat (LTR) from HIV-1
   6924..7045    +  polyA_signal   SV40 poly(A) signal: SV40 polyadenylation signal
   7085..7220    +  rep_origin     SV40 ori: SV40 origin of replication
   7241..7259    -  promoter       T7 promoter: promoter for bacteriophage T7 RNA polymerase
   7267..7422    +  CDS            lacZα (fragment): LacZα fragment of β-galactosidase; lacZ fragment
   7427..7855    +  rep_origin     f1 ori (sequence partly withheld): f1 bacteriophage origin of replication; arrow indicates direction of (+) strand synthesis
   7908..8012    +  promoter       AmpR promoter: bla
   8013..8873    +  CDS            AmpR: β-lactamase; bla; confers resistance to ampicillin, carbenicillin, and related antibiotics
   9044..9632    +  rep_origin     ori: high-copy-number ColE1/pMB1/pBR322/pUC origin of replication
   9815..9907    +  CDS            lacI (fragment): lac repressor; lacI; The lac repressor binds to the lac operator to inhibit transcription in E. coli. This inhibition can be relieved by adding lactose or isopropyl-β-D-thiogalactopyranoside (IPTG).
   9920..9941    +  protein_bind   CAP binding site: CAP binding activates transcription in the presence of cAMP. E. coli catabolite activator protein
   9956..9986    +  promoter       lac promoter: promoter for the E. coli lac operon
   9994..10010   +  protein_bind   lac operator: The lac repressor binds to the lac operator to inhibit transcription in E. coli. This inhibition can be relieved by adding lactose or isopropyl-β-D-thiogalactopyranoside (IPTG). lac repressor encoded by lacI
  10055..10073   +  promoter       T3 promoter: promoter for bacteriophage T3 RNA polymerase
