[The description below was written by a language model from this plasmid's Addgene catalogue record and pLannotate feature annotations shown in this document.]
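Description:
TFORF0563 is a lentiviral mammalian expression plasmid built on the pLX_TRC317 backbone and carrying the human zinc-finger transcription factor ZNF619 as its open reading frame. It belongs to a large barcoded transcription factor ORF collection in which each clone is tagged with a unique 24-bp barcode, so that the factor delivered to a cell can be identified by sequencing in pooled overexpression screens, such as those for directed differentiation. In bacteria it is maintained through a high-copy ColE1/pUC-type origin and selected with ampicillin via the β-lactamase gene. An f1 origin and remnants of a lac/T7/T3 cloning region are also present in the backbone. The depositor cautions that the plasmid can recombine.

The viral portion has a third-generation, self-inactivating layout. An RSV promoter drives a truncated HIV-1 5' LTR, followed by the Ψ packaging signal with a short gag fragment, the Rev response element for nuclear export of the genomic RNA, and a ΔU3 3' LTR that silences LTR-driven transcription after integration. Within this transfer cassette, an SV40 early promoter expresses puromycin N-acetyltransferase for selection of transduced cells, and a cPPT/CTS element aids nuclear import of the provirus. Downstream, the EF-1α promoter drives the synthesized ZNF619 ORF, and a WPRE enhances transcript stability and expression. The annotation splits the ORF region into a short stretch matched to ZNF720 and a longer ZNF619 match. The ZNF720 hit most likely reflects a conserved zinc-finger-family domain rather than a second gene. The barcode itself is not annotated in the feature table. The small U6 promoter fragment detected between the ORF and the WPRE may be a residual or priming sequence near it, though the record does not say so.
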