Addgene plasmid #143416: TFORF0563
Purpose: Lentiviral vector for overexpressing transcription factor ORFs with unique 24-bp barcodes. Barcodes facilitate identification of transcription factors in pooled screens.
Depositing lab: Feng Zhang. Depositing organization: Broad Institute. Publication: A transcription factor atlas of directed differentiation. Joung J, Ma S, Tay T, Geiger-Schuller KR, Kirchgatterer PC, Verdine VK, Guo B, Arias-Garcia MA, Allen WE, Singh A, Kuksenko O, Abudayyeh OO, Gootenberg JS, Fu Z, Macrae RK, Buenrostro JD, Regev A, Zhang F. Cell. 2023 Jan 5;186(1):209-229.e26. doi: 10.1016/j.cell.2022.11.026. PubMed 36608654.
Backbone
  Vector backbone: pLX_TRC317
  Backbone manufacturer: Broad Institute Genetic Perturbation Platform
  Backbone size w/o insert (bp): 8264
  Vector type: Mammalian Expression, Lentiviral
  Selectable markers: Puromycin
Growth in bacteria
  Bacterial resistance: Ampicillin, 100 μg/mL
  Growth temperature: 37°C
  Growth strain: NEB Stable
  Copy number: High Copy
Gene/Insert
  Gene/Insert name: ZNF619
  Species: H. sapiens (human)
  Insert size (bp): 1832
  Entrez Gene: ZNF619 (a.k.a. FLJ90764)
  Promoter: EF1a
  Cloning method: Unknown
  Sequencing primers: 5′ GGGTGGAGACTGAAGTTAGGCCAG; 3′ CACATAGCGTAAAAGGAGCAACATAG
Terms and licenses: Academic/Nonprofit Terms; Industry Terms: Not Available to Industry
Depositor comments: NM_001145093,ENST00000432264 . The transcription factor ORF portion of this plasmid was synthesized by Genewiz. Please test multiple small colonies in case of plasmid recombination. To make this collection available in a timely manner, a portion of this collection was not fully sequenced by Addgene. If an Addgene verified full plasmid sequence is not available, please contact us prior to placing an order to request the full sequence.
How to cite: TFORF0563 was a gift from Feng Zhang (Addgene plasmid # 143416 ; http://n2t.net/addgene:143416 ; RRID:Addgene_143416)
