>Addgene plasmid #143416 | TFORF0563 | depositor partial sequence | sequence record 282386 | Insert
ACCGCCACCATGCTCCAGACAGTGTGGTTCCAGGGCTTGGGCAGGAACCTGTTGTTTCAGGAGCCAGTAA
CCTTTGAGGATGTGGCTGTGTACTTCACCCAGAATGAATGGGCCAGCCTGCACCCTACGCAGAGGGCCCT
ATACAGGGAGGTGATGCTGGAGAATTATGCAAATGTGACTTCCTTGTCAGCATTTCCATTCCCCAAACCA
GATCTGATATTCCAGCTGGAGCAAGGAGAAGCAGCATGGGGCCCAGATCCCTGGACACTTGCTGGGGGAG
AGGCCCTGAGAGGCATGTGCACAGGTGGTAAAACCAAGACTGAGAATGAGGAAAAAACTGCACAGCTAAA
CATTTCTAAAGAATCAGAGTCCCACAGACTGATAGTGGAGGGACTGCTGATGGACGTTCCCCAGCACCCT
GACTTCAAGGACAGGTTAGAGAAGTCACAGCTACATGATACAGGGAATAAAACAAAGATAGGGGATTGCA
CAGATTTGACAGTCCAGGATCATGAATCTTCCACCACTGAAAGGGAGGAGATAGCCAGGAAATTGGAAGA
AAGTAGTGTCAGCACACATCTCATTACAAAGCAGGGTTTTGCCAAAGAACAGGTGTTTTATAAATGTGGT
GAGTGTGGCAGTTACTACAACCCACATTCAGACTTTCACCTGCATCAGAGAGTTCACACTAATGAGAAGC
CCTACACATGCAAAGAATGTGGGAAAACCTTCAGATATAACTCAAAACTGTCACGGCATCAGAAAATCCA
CACTGGAGAGAAACCATACTCATGTGAGGAATGTGGACAAGCCTTCAGTCAAAATTCCCACCTTCTTCAG
CATCAGAAGCTCCATGGTGGACAGAGGCCCTATGAATGTACTGACTGTGGTAAAACCTTCAGTTATAATT
CAAAACTGATTCGGCATCAGAGAATCCATACTGGGGAGAAGCCCTTTAAATGTAAGGAATGTGGGAAAGC
CTTCAGTTGTAGCTATGACTGCATCATCCATGAACGAATTCACAATGGGGAGAAGCCCTATGAATGTAAG
GAGTGTGGGAAGAGTTTGAGTTCTAATTCAGTTCTGATTCAGCATCAGAGAATCCACACTGGGGAGAAAC
CTTATGAATGTAAAGAGTGTGGCAAGGCCTTCCACCGCAGTTCGGTATTTCTTCAGCACCAGAGGTTCCA
CACTGGGGAACAACTCTACAAATGTAATGAATGTTGGAAAACTTTCAGCTGTAGCTCCCGCTTCATAGTG
CATCAGAGAATCCACAATGGGGAGAAACCCTATGAATGCCAGGAATGTGGGAAGACATTCAGTCAAAAGA
TCACTCTGGTTCAGCATCAGCGAGTTCACACTGGGGAGAAACCTTATGAGTGTAAGGAGTGCGGGAAAGC
CTTCAGATGGAATGCAAGTTTCATCCAGCATCAGAAGTGGCATACTAGGAAGAAACTCATCAATGGAACA
GGGCTATCCGCAGTTAAGCCCTACTGTCCCTGCGCCATCCTCTCTCCTCTGCCTCCCCAACATACCTGCT
CTGCCCTAGCCCCACCAGGGCCTCCCTTATCTTCTTCACATGCAGTGGTACTTCCTCCCTCTGTGCCTTT
CTTCCTGCTGCTTCCCTCATCTGAAAAGGCCAACCCTTCACCTGTCCAAATAGCACATTTTTTTCAGGAT
CTCGCTTTTCCTGGGAAGTCATCCCTTCAGAGCCCGAATCCTTTGTCTCACTCCCTGTAGTAATGAACTA
GTCCGTAACTTGAAAGTATTTCGATTTCTTGGCTTTATATATCTTGTGGAAAGGACGAGTCCGGGACTAC
ACGCGGACTGTG
