>Addgene plasmid #143416 | TFORF0563 | depositor partial sequence | sequence record 282387 | Barcode
GTCCGGGACTACACGCGGACTGTG
